Addgene plasmid #170829: PiggyBac EF1a-eGFP-Puro U6 CLCN3 g2
Purpose: PiggyBac Cas13d sgRNA plasmid for CLCN3 knockdown
Depositing lab: Xiaoping Bao. Depositing organization: Purdue University. Publication: Engineering chimeric antigen receptor neutrophils from human pluripotent stem cells for targeted cancer immunotherapy. Chang Y, Syahirah R, Wang X, Jin G, Torregrosa-Allen S, Elzey BD, Hummel SN, Wang T, Li C, Lian X, Deng Q, Broxmeyer HE, Bao X. Cell Rep. 2022 Jul 19;40(3):111128. doi: 10.1016/j.celrep.2022.111128. PubMed 35858579.
Backbone
  Vector backbone: PiggyBac EF1a-eGFP-Puro U6 BbsI
  Backbone size w/o insert (bp): 5575
  Total vector size (bp): 5580
  Vector type: Mammalian Expression ; Piggybac transposon
  Selectable markers: Puromycin
Growth in bacteria
  Bacterial resistance: Ampicillin, 100 μg/mL
  Growth temperature: 37°C
  Growth strain: DH5alpha
  Copy number: High Copy
Gene/Insert
  Gene/Insert name: Cas13d CLCN3 gRNA2
  gRNA/shRNA sequence: ACAGTCATTCTTGTCACACCACC
  Species: H. sapiens (human)
  Insert size (bp): 23
  Promoter: U6
  Cloning method: Restriction Enzyme; 5′ cloning site BbsI (destroyed during cloning); 3′ cloning site BbsI (destroyed during cloning)
  Sequencing primers: 5′ TTTCTTGGGTAGTTTGCAGTTTT; 3′ M13 RVS
Terms and licenses: Academic/Nonprofit Terms; Industry Terms: Not Available to Industry
How to cite: PiggyBac EF1a-eGFP-Puro U6 CLCN3 g2 was a gift from Xiaoping Bao (Addgene plasmid # 170829 ; http://n2t.net/addgene:170829 ; RRID:Addgene_170829)
