[The description below was written by a language model from this plasmid's Addgene catalogue record and pLannotate feature annotations shown in this document.]
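Description:
PiggyBac EF1a-eGFP-Puro U6 CLCN3 g2 is a 5.58 kb mammalian expression plasmid built on a PiggyBac transposon backbone and designed to deliver a Cas13d guide RNA for knockdown of the human CLCN3 transcript. It is propagated in E. coli as a high-copy plasmid through a ColE1/pUC-type origin and selected with ampicillin via the β-lactamase gene. Remnants of lac, lacZα, rop and bom sequences in the bacterial portion are backbone carry-over with no evident function in the design. The automated feature table does not annotate the PiggyBac terminal repeats, so their positions relative to the cassettes cannot be confirmed from the record, although the catalogue entry classifies the vector as a PiggyBac transposon.

The payload consists of two adjacent units. An EF-1α core promoter drives EGFP followed by the puromycin N-acetyltransferase gene, terminated by an SV40 polyadenylation signal. The roughly 100 bp gap between the two coding sequences is not annotated, so the element linking them is not stated. This cassette allows fluorescent tracking and puromycin selection of cells carrying the construct. Immediately downstream, a human U6 RNA polymerase III promoter transcribes the 30-base RfxCas13d direct repeat followed by a 23-nt CLCN3-targeting spacer, which was cloned into BbsI sites that were destroyed in the process. Because Cas13d is an RNA-guided RNA-targeting nuclease, the guide directs degradation of CLCN3 mRNA rather than editing the gene. The plasmid encodes neither Cas13d nor PiggyBac transposase, so both must be supplied separately. With transposase, the cassette can integrate stably into the genome. The associated work concerns engineering neutrophils from human pluripotent stem cells.
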