Features (pLannotate 1.2.2; 17 found; start..end, strand, type, name):
      1..212     +  promoter       EF-1α core promoter: core promoter for human elongation factor EF-1α
    238..954     +  CDS            EGFP: EGFP is a basic (constitutively fluorescent) green fluorescent protein published in 1996, derived from Aequorea victoria. It is reported to be a rapidly-maturing weak dimer with moderate acid sensitivity.
   1054..1653    +  CDS            PuroR: puromycin N-acetyltransferase; pac from Streptomyces alboniger; confers resistance to puromycin
   1674..1755    +  polyA_signal   SV40 poly(A) signal: SV40 polyadenylation signal
   1756..1996    +  promoter       U6 promoter: RNA polymerase III promoter for human U6 snRNA
   2006..2035    +  misc_RNA       RfxCas13d DR30: 5' processed 30-base direct repeat for an RfxCas13d gRNA (Konermann et al., 2018)
   2353..2369    -  protein_bind   lac operator: The lac repressor binds to the lac operator to inhibit transcription in E. coli. This inhibition can be relieved by adding lactose or isopropyl-β-D-thiogalactopyranoside (IPTG). lac repressor encoded by lacI
   2377..2407    -  promoter       lac promoter: promoter for the E. coli lac operon
   2422..2443    -  protein_bind   CAP binding site: CAP binding activates transcription in the presence of cAMP. E. coli catabolite activator protein
   2456..2548    -  CDS            lacI (fragment): lac repressor; lacI; The lac repressor binds to the lac operator to inhibit transcription in E. coli. This inhibition can be relieved by adding lactose or isopropyl-β-D-thiogalactopyranoside (IPTG).
   2731..3319    -  rep_origin     ori: high-copy-number ColE1/pMB1/pBR322/pUC origin of replication
   3490..4350    -  CDS            AmpR: β-lactamase; bla; confers resistance to ampicillin, carbenicillin, and related antibiotics
   4351..4455    -  promoter       AmpR promoter: bla
   4550..4585    +  CDS            rop (fragment): Rop protein, which maintains plasmids at low copy number; rop
   4687..4786    +  misc_feature   bom (fragment): basis of mobility region from pBR322
   4792..4949    -  CDS            lacZα (fragment): LacZα fragment of β-galactosidase; lacZ fragment
   5266..5400    +  polyA_signal   SV40 poly(A) signal: SV40 polyadenylation signal
>Addgene plasmid #170829 | PiggyBac EF1a-eGFP-Puro U6 CLCN3 g2 | addgene full sequence | sequence record 335758 | Addgene NGS Result
GGGCAGAGCGCACATCGCCCACAGTCCCCGAGAAGTTGGGGGGAGGGGTCGGCAATTGAACCGGTGCCTA
GAGAAGGTGGCGCGGGGTAAACTGGGAAAGTGATGTCGTGTACTGGCTCCGCCTTTTTCCCGAGGGTGGG
GGAGAACCGTATATAAGTGCAGTAGTCGCCGTGAACGTTCTTTTTCGCAACGGGTTTGCCGCCAGAACAC
AGGTGTCGTGACGCGGGATCCGCCACCATGGTGAGCAAGGGCGAGGAGCTGTTCACCGGGGTGGTGCCCA
TCCTGGTCGAGCTGGACGGCGACGTAAACGGCCACAAGTTCAGCGTGTCCGGCGAGGGCGAGGGCGATGC
CACCTACGGCAAGCTGACCCTGAAGTTCATCTGCACCACCGGCAAGCTGCCCGTGCCCTGGCCCACCCTC
GTGACCACCCTGACCTACGGCGTGCAGTGCTTCAGCCGCTACCCCGACCACATGAAGCAGCACGACTTCT
TCAAGTCCGCCATGCCCGAAGGCTACGTCCAGGAGCGCACCATCTTCTTCAAGGACGACGGCAACTACAA
GACCCGCGCCGAGGTGAAGTTCGAGGGCGACACCCTGGTGAACCGCATCGAGCTGAAGGGCATCGACTTC
AAGGAGGACGGCAACATCCTGGGGCACAAGCTGGAGTACAACTACAACAGCCACAACGTCTATATCATGG
CCGACAAGCAGAAGAACGGCATCAAGGTGAACTTCAAGATCCGCCACAACATCGAGGACGGCAGCGTGCA
GCTCGCCGACCACTACCAGCAGAACACCCCCATCGGCGACGGCCCCGTGCTGCTGCCCGACAACCACTAC
CTGAGCACCCAGTCCGCCCTGAGCAAAGACCCCAACGAGAAGCGCGATCACATGGTCCTGCTGGAGTTCG
TGACCGCCGCCGGGATCACTCTCGGCATGGACGAGCTGTACAAGCCAAAGAAGAAGCGTAAGGTACCCGG
GGGCAGCGGAGAGGGCAGAGGTTCTCTTCTAACATGCGGTGACGTGGAGGAGAATCCCGGCCCTAGGCTC
GAGATGACCGAGTACAAGCCCACGGTGCGCCTCGCCACCCGCGACGACGTCCCCAGGGCCGTACGCACCC
TCGCCGCCGCGTTCGCCGACTACCCCGCCACGCGCCACACCGTCGATCCGGACCGCCACATCGAGCGGGT
CACCGAGCTGCAAGAACTCTTCCTCACGCGCGTCGGGCTCGACATCGGCAAGGTGTGGGTCGCGGACGAC
GGCGCCGCGGTGGCGGTCTGGACCACGCCGGAGAGCGTCGAAGCGGGGGCGGTGTTCGCCGAGATCGGCC
CGCGCATGGCCGAGTTGAGCGGTTCCCGGCTGGCCGCGCAGCAACAGATGGAAGGCCTCCTGGCGCCGCA
CCGGCCCAAGGAGCCCGCGTGGTTCCTGGCCACCGTCGGCGTCTCGCCCGACCACCAGGGCAAGGGTCTG
GGCAGCGCCGTCGTGCTCCCCGGAGTGGAGGCGGCCGAGCGCGCCGGGGTGCCCGCCTTCCTGGAGACCT
CCGCGCCCCGCAACCTCCCCTTCTACGAGCGGCTCGGCTTCACCGTCACCGCCGACGTCGAGGTGCCCGA
AGGACCGCGCACCTGGTGCATGACCCGCAAGCCCGGTGCCTGATCTAGAGGGCCCGTTTAGTTAACTTGT
TTATTGCAGCTTATAATGGTTACAAATAAAGCAATAGCATCACAAATTTCACAAATAAAGCATTTTTTTC
ACTGCGAGGGCCTATTTCCCATGATTCCTTCATATTTGCATATACGATACAAGGCTGTTAGAGAGATAAT
TGGAATTAATTTGACTGTAAACACAAAGATATTAGTACAAAATACGTGACGTAGAAAGTAATAATTTCTT
GGGTAGTTTGCAGTTTTAAAATTATGTTTTAAAATGGACTATCATATGCTTACCGTAACTTGAAAGTATT
TCGATTTCTTGGCTTTATATATCTTGTGGAAAGGACGAAACACCGAACCCCTACCAACTGGTCGGGGTTT
GAAACACAGTCATTCTTGTCACACCACCTTTTTTTTAAAAGTTTTGTTACTTTATAGAAGAAATTTTGAG
TTTTTGTTTTTTTTTAATAAATAAATAAACATAAATAAATTGTTTGTTGAATTTATTATTAGTATGTAAG
TGTAAATATAATAAAACTTAATATCTATTCAAATTAATAAATAAACCTCGATATACAGACCGATAAAACA
CATGCGTCAATTTTACGCATGATTATCTTTAACGTACGTCACAATATGATTATCTTTCTAGGGTTAAGTC
GACCTTGGCGTAATCATGGTCATAGCTGTTTCCTGTGTGAAATTGTTATCCGCTCACAATTCCACACAAC
ATACGAGCCGGAAGCATAAAGTGTAAAGCCTGGGGTGCCTAATGAGTGAGCTAACTCACATTAATTGCGT
TGCGCTCACTGCCCGCTTTCCAGTCGGGAAACCTGTCGTGCCAGCTGCATTAATGAATCGGCCAACGCGC
GGGGAGAGGCGGTTTGCGTATTGGGCGCTCTTCCGCTTCCTCGCTCACTGACTCGCTGCGCTCGGTCGTT
CGGCTGCGGCGAGCGGTATCAGCTCACTCAAAGGCGGTAATACGGTTATCCACAGAATCAGGGGATAACG
CAGGAAAGAACATGTGAGCAAAAGGCCAGCAAAAGGCCAGGAACCGTAAAAAGGCCGCGTTGCTGGCGTT
TTTCCATAGGCTCCGCCCCCCTGACGAGCATCACAAAAATCGACGCTCAAGTCAGAGGTGGCGAAACCCG
ACAGGACTATAAAGATACCAGGCGTTTCCCCCTGGAAGCTCCCTCGTGCGCTCTCCTGTTCCGACCCTGC
CGCTTACCGGATACCTGTCCGCCTTTCTCCCTTCGGGAAGCGTGGCGCTTTCTCATAGCTCACGCTGTAG
GTATCTCAGTTCGGTGTAGGTCGTTCGCTCCAAGCTGGGCTGTGTGCACGAACCCCCCGTTCAGCCCGAC
CGCTGCGCCTTATCCGGTAACTATCGTCTTGAGTCCAACCCGGTAAGACACGACTTATCGCCACTGGCAG
CAGCCACTGGTAACAGGATTAGCAGAGCGAGGTATGTAGGCGGTGCTACAGAGTTCTTGAAGTGGTGGCC
TAACTACGGCTACACTAGAAGAACAGTATTTGGTATCTGCGCTCTGCTGAAGCCAGTTACCTTCGGAAAA
AGAGTTGGTAGCTCTTGATCCGGCAAACAAACCACCGCTGGTAGCGGTGGTTTTTTTGTTTGCAAGCAGC
AGATTACGCGCAGAAAAAAAGGATCTCAAGAAGATCCTTTGATCTTTTCTACGGGGTCTGACGCTCAGTG
GAACGAAAACTCACGTTAAGGGATTTTGGTCATGAGATTATCAAAAAGGATCTTCACCTAGATCCTTTTA
AATTAAAAATGAAGTTTTAAATCAATCTAAAGTATATATGAGTAAACTTGGTCTGACAGTTACCAATGCT
TAATCAGTGAGGCACCTATCTCAGCGATCTGTCTATTTCGTTCATCCATAGTTGCCTGACTCCCCGTCGT
GTAGATAACTACGATACGGGAGGGCTTACCATCTGGCCCCAGTGCTGCAATGATACCGCGAGACCCACGC
TCACCGGCTCCAGATTTATCAGCAATAAACCAGCCAGCCGGAAGGGCCGAGCGCAGAAGTGGTCCTGCAA
CTTTATCCGCCTCCATCCAGTCTATTAATTGTTGCCGGGAAGCTAGAGTAAGTAGTTCGCCAGTTAATAG
TTTGCGCAACGTTGTTGCCATTGCTACAGGCATCGTGGTGTCACGCTCGTCGTTTGGTATGGCTTCATTC
AGCTCCGGTTCCCAACGATCAAGGCGAGTTACATGATCCCCCATGTTGTGCAAAAAAGCGGTTAGCTCCT
TCGGTCCTCCGATCGTTGTCAGAAGTAAGTTGGCCGCAGTGTTATCACTCATGGTTATGGCAGCACTGCA
TAATTCTCTTACTGTCATGCCATCCGTAAGATGCTTTTCTGTGACTGGTGAGTACTCAACCAAGTCATTC
TGAGAATAGTGTATGCGGCGACCGAGTTGCTCTTGCCCGGCGTCAATACGGGATAATACCGCGCCACATA
GCAGAACTTTAAAAGTGCTCATCATTGGAAAACGTTCTTCGGGGCGAAAACTCTCAAGGATCTTACCGCT
GTTGAGATCCAGTTCGATGTAACCCACTCGTGCACCCAACTGATCTTCAGCATCTTTTACTTTCACCAGC
GTTTCTGGGTGAGCAAAAACAGGAAGGCAAAATGCCGCAAAAAAGGGAATAAGGGCGACACGGAAATGTT
GAATACTCATACTCTTCCTTTTTCAATATTATTGAAGCATTTATCAGGGTTATTGTCTCATGAGCGGATA
CATATTTGAATGTATTTAGAAAAATAAACAAATAGGGGTTCCGCGCACATTTCCCCGAAAAGTGCCACCT
GACGTCTAAGAAACCATTATTATCATGACATTAACCTATAAAAATAGGCGTATCACGAGGCCCTTTCGTC
TCGCGCGTTTCGGTGATGACGGTGAAAACCTCTGACACATGCAGCTCCCGGAGACGGTCACAGCTTGTCT
GTAAGCGGATGCCGGGAGCAGACAAGCCCGTCAGGGCGCGTCAGCGGGTGTTGGCGGGTGTCGGGGCTGG
CTTAACTATGCGGCATCAGAGCAGATTGTACTGAGAGTGCACCATATGCGGTGTGAAATACCGCACAGAT
GCGTAAGGAGAAAATACCGCATCAGGCGCCATTCGCCATTCAGGCTGCGCAACTGTTGGGAAGGGCGATC
GGTGCGGGCCTCTTCGCTATTACGCCAGCTGGCGAAAGGGGGATGTGCTGCAAGGCGATTAAGTTGGGTA
ACGCCAGGGTTTTCCCAGTCACGACGTTGTAAAACGACGGCCAGTGAATTCTTAACCCTAGAAAGATAGT
CTGCGTAAAATTGACGCATGCATTCTTGAAATATTGCTCTCTCTTTCTAAATAGCGCGAATCCGTCGCTG
TGCATTTAGGACATCTCAGTCGCCGCTTGGAGCTCCCGTGAGGCGTGCTTGTCAATGCGGTAAGTGTCAC
TGATTTTGAACTATAACGACCGCGTGAGTCAAAATGACGCATGATTATCTTTTACGTGACTTTTAAGATT
TAACTCATACGATAATTATATTGTTATTTCATGTTCTACTTACGTGATAACTTATTATATATATATTTTC
TTGTTATAGATATCAAACTTGTTTATTGCAGCTTATAATGGTTACAAATAAGGCAATAGCATCACAAATT
TCACAAATAAGGCATTTTTTTCACTGCATTCTAGTTTTGGTTTGTCCAAACTCATCAATGTATCTTATCA
TGTCTGGATCTCAAATCCCTCGGAAGCTGCGCCTGTCTTAGGTTGGAGTGATACATTTTTATCACTTTTA
CCCGTCTTTGGATTAGGCAGTAGCTCTGACGGCCCTCCTGTCTTAGGTTAGTGAAAAATGTCACTCTCTT
ACCCGTCATTGGCTGTCCAGCTTAGCTCGCAGGGGAGGTGGTCTACTAGT
